>Addgene plasmid #128234 | pMC051-HisMS2_PLP_pac_LC | addgene full sequence | sequence record 252005 | Addgene NGS Result
CTAAATTGTAAGCGTTAATATTTTGTTAAAATTCGCGTTAAATTTTTGTTAAATCAGCTCATTTTTTAAC
CAATAGGCCGAAATCGGCAAAATCCCTTATAAATCAAAAGAATAGACCGAGATAGGGTTGAGTGGCCGCT
ACAGGGCGCTCCCATTCGCCATTCAGGCTGCGCAACTGTTGGGAAGGGCGTTTCGGTGCGGGCCTCTTCG
CTATTACGCCAGCTGGCGAAAGGGGGATGTGCTGCAAGGCGATTAAGTTGGGTAACGCCAGGGTTTTCCC
AGTCACGACGTTGTAAAACGACGGCCAGTGAGGTAATACGACTCACTATAGGGGAATTGTGAGCGGATAA
CAATTCCCCTCTAGATTTACACTTTATGCTTCCGGCTCGTATGTTTCTAGAGAATTCAAATAATTTTGTT
TAACTTTAAGAAGGAGATTTAAATTGGCTATCGCTGTAGGTAGCCGGAATTCCATTCCTAGGAGGTTTGA
CCTGTGCGAGCTTTTAGTACCCTTGATAGGGAGAACGAAACCTTCGTCCCCTCCGTTCGCGTTTACGCGG
ACGGTGAGACTGAAGATAACTCATTCTCTTTAAAATATCGTTCGAACTGGACTCCCGGTCGTTTTAACTC
GACTGGGGCCAAAACGAAACAGTGGCACTACCCCTCTCCGTATTCACGGGGGGCGTTAAGTGTCACATCG
ATAGATCAAGGTGCCTACAAGCGAAGTGGGTCATCGTGGGGTCGCCCGTACGAGGAGAAAGCCGGTTTCG
GCTTCTCCCTCGACGCACGCTCCTGCTACAGCCTCTTCCCTGTAAGCCAAAACTTGACTTACATCGAAGT
GCCGCAGAACGTTGCGAACCGGGCGTCGACCGAAGTCCTGCAAAAGGTCACCCAGGGTAATTTTAACCTT
GGTGTTGCTTTAGCAGAGGCCAGGTCGACAGCCTCACAACTCGCGACGCAAACCATTGCGCTCGTGAAGG
CGTACACTGCCGCTCGTCGCGGTAATTGGCGCCAGGCGCTCCGCTACCTTGCCCTAAACGAAGATCGAAA
GTTTCGATCAAAACACGTGGCCGGCAGATGGTTGGAGTTGCAGTTCGGTTGGTTACCACTAATGAGTGAT
ATCCAGGGTGCATATGAGATGCTTACGAAGGTTCACCTTCAAGAGTTTCTTCCTATGAGAGCCGTACGTC
AGGTCGGTACTAACATCAAGTTAGATGGCCGTCTGTCGTATCCAGCTGCAAACTTCCAGACAACGTGCAA
CATATCGCGACGTATCGTGATATGGTTTTACATAAACGATGCACGTTTGGCATGGTTGTCGTCCCTAGGT
ATCTTGAACCCACTAGGTATAGTGTGGGAAAAGGTGCCTTTCTCATTCGTTGTCGACTGGCTCCTACCTG
TAGGTAACATGCTCGAGGGCCTTACGGCCCCCGTGGGATGCTCCTACATGTCAGGAACAGTTACTGACGT
AATAACGGGTGAGTCCATCATAAGCGTTGACGCTCCCTACGGGTGGACTGTGGAGAGACAGGGCACTGCT
AAGGCCCAAATCTCAGCCATGCATCGAGGGGTACAATCCGTATGGCCAACAACTGGCGCGTACGTAAAGT
CTCCTTTCTCGATGGTCCATACCTTAGATGCGTTAGCATTAATCAGGCAACGGCTCTCTAGATAGAGCCC
TCAACCGGAGTTTGAAGCATGGCTTCTAACTTTACTCAGTTCGTTCTCGTCGACAATGGCGGAACTGGCG
ACGTGACTGTCGCCCCAAGCAACTTCGCTAACGGGGTCGCTGAATGGATCAGCTCTAACTCGCGTTCACA
GGCTTACAAAGTAACCTGTAGCGTTCGTCAGAGCTCTGCGCAGAATCGCAAATACACCATCAAAGTCGAG
GTGCCTAAAGTGGCAACCCAGACTGTTGGTGGTGTAGAGCTTCCTGTAGCCGCATGGCGTTCGTACTTAA
ATATGGAACTAACCATTCCAATTTTCGCTACGAATTCCGACTGCGAGCTTATTGTTAAGGCAATGCAAGG
TCTTCTAAAAGATGGAAACCCGATTCCCTCAGCAATCGCAGCAAACTCCGGCATCTACGCTAACTTTACT
CAGTTCGTTCTCGTCGACAATGGCGGTACCCATCACCATCACCATCACGGTACCGGCGACGTGACTGTCG
CCCCAAGCAACTTCGCTAACGGGGTCGCTGAATGGATCAGCTCTAACTCGCGTTCACAGGCTTACAAAGT
AACCTGTAGCGTTCGTCAGAGCTCTGCGCAGAATCGCAAATACACCATCAAAGTCGAGGTGCCTAAAGTG
GCAACCCAGACTGTTGGTGGTGTAGAGCTTCCTGTAGCCGCATGGCGTTCGTACTTAAATATGGAACTAA
CCATTCCAATTTTCGCTACGAATTCCGACTGCGAGCTTATTGTTAAGGCAATGCAAGGTCTTCTAAAAGA
TGGAAACCCGATTCCCTCAGCAATCGCAGCAAACTCCGGCATCTACTAATAGACGCCGGCCACCGCTGAG
CAATAACTAGCATAACCCCTTGGGGCCTCTAAACGGGTCTTGAGGGGTTTTTTGTCGAACAGAAAGTAAT
CGTATTGTACACGGCCGCATAATCGAAATTAATACGACTCACTATAGGGAGACGAGGTCACGTCTCAACA
TGAGGATCACCCATGTCCGCTGAGCAATAACTAGCATAACCCCTTGGGGCCTCTAAACGGGTCTTGAGGG
GTTTTTTGTAATTTCACTGCCCGCTTTCCAGTCGGGAAACCTGTCGTGCCAGCTGCATTAACATGGTCAT
AGCTGTTTCCTTGCGTATTGGGCGCTCTCCGCTTCCTCGCTCACTGACTCGCTGCGCTCGGTCGTTCGGG
TAAAGCCTGGGGTGCCTAATGAGCAAAAGGCCAGCAAAAGGCCAGGAACCGTAAAAAGGCCGCGTTGCTG
GCGTTTTTCCATAGGCTCCGCCCCCCTGACGAGCATCACAAAAATCGACGCTCAAGTCAGAGGTGGCGAA
ACCCGACAGGACTATAAAGATACCAGGCGTTTCCCCCTGGAAGCTCCCTCGTGCGCTCTCCTGTTCCGAC
CCTGCCGCTTACCGGATACCTGTCCGCCTTTCTCCCTTCGGGAAGCGTGGCGCTTTCTCATAGCTCACGC
TGTAGGTATCTCAGTTCGGTGTAGGTCGTTCGCTCCAAGCTGGGCTGTGTGCACGAACCCCCCGTTCAGC
CCGACCGCTGCGCCTTATCCGGTAACTATCGTCTTGAGTCCAACCCGGTAAGACACGACTTATCGCCACT
GGCAGCAGCCACTGGTAACAGGATTAGCAGAGCGAGGTATGTAGGCGCTACAGAGTTCTTGAAGTGGTGG
CCTAACTACGGCTACACTAGAAGGACAGTATTTGGTATCTGCGCTCTGCTGAAGCCAGTTACCTTCGGAA
AAAGAGTTGGTAGCTCTTGATCCGGCAAACAAACCACCGCTGGTAGCGGTGGTTTTTTTGTTTGCAAGCA
GCAGATTACGCGCAGAAAAAAAGGATCTCAAGAAGATCCTTTGATCTTTTCTACGGGGTCTGACGCTCAG
TGGAACGAAAACTCACGTTAAGGGATTTTGGTCATGAGATTATCAAAAAGGATCTTCACCTAGATCCTTT
TAAATTAAAAATGAAGTTTTAAATCAATCTAAAGTATATATGAGTAAACTTGGTCTGACAGTTATTAGAA
AAATTCATCCAGCAGACGATAAAACGCAATACGCTGGCTATCCGGTGCCGCAATGCCATACAGCACCAGA
AAACGATCCGCCCATTCGCCGCCCAGTTCTTCCGCAATATCACGGGTGGCCAGCGCAATATCCTGATAAC
GATCCGCCACGCCCAGACGGCCGCAATCAATAAAGCCGCTAAAACGGCCATTTTCCACCATAATGTTCGG
CAGGCACGCATCACCATGGGTCACCACCAGATCTTCGCCATCCGGCATGCTCGCTTTCAGACGCGCAAAC
AGCTCTGCCGGTGCCAGGCCCTGATGTTCTTCATCCAGATCATCCTGATCCACCAGGCCCGCTTCCATAC
GGGTACGCGCACGTTCAATACGATGTTTCGCCTGATGATCAAACGGACAGGTCGCCGGGTCCAGGGTATG
CAGACGACGCATGGCATCCGCCATAATGCTCACTTTTTCTGCCGGCGCCAGATGGCTAGACAGCAGATCC
TGACCCGGCACTTCGCCCAGCAGCAGCCAATCACGGCCCGCTTCGGTCACCACATCCAGCACCGCCGCAC
ACGGAACACCGGTGGTGGCCAGCCAGCTCAGACGCGCCGCTTCATCCTGCAGCTCGTTCAGCGCACCGCT
CAGATCGGTTTTCACAAACAGCACCGGACGACCCTGCGCGCTCAGACGAAACACCGCCGCATCAGAGCAG
CCAATGGTCTGCTGCGCCCAATCATAGCCAAACAGACGTTCCACCCACGCTGCCGGGCTACCCGCATGCA
GGCCATCCTGTTCAATCATACTCTTCCTTTTTCAATATTATTGAAGCATTTATCAGGGTTATTGTCTCAT
GAGCGGATACATATTTGAATGTATTTAGAAAAATAAACAAATAGGGGTTCCGCGCACATTTCCCCGAAAA
GTGCCAC
Features (pLannotate 1.2.2; 20 found; start..end, strand, type, name):
      3..134     -  rep_origin     M13 ori (fragment): M13 bacteriophage origin of replication; arrow indicates direction of (+) strand synthesis
    155..311     -  CDS            lacZα (fragment): LacZα fragment of β-galactosidase; lacZ fragment
    314..332     +  promoter       T7 promoter: promoter for bacteriophage T7 RNA polymerase
    333..357     +  protein_bind   lac operator: The lac repressor binds to the lac operator to inhibit transcription in E. coli. This inhibition can be relieved by adding lactose or isopropyl-β-D-thiogalactopyranoside (IPTG). lac repressor encoded by lacI
    366..395     +  promoter       lac promoter: promoter for the E. coli lac operon
    415..437     +  RBS            RBS: efficient ribosome binding site from bacteriophage T7 gene 10 (Olins and Rangwala, 1989)
    497..1672    +  CDS            A: MATA_BPMS2 - Experimental evidence at protein level: Swiss-Prot protein existence level 1. The maturation protein is required for the typical attachment of the phage to the side of the bacterial pili (PubMed:23810697). Binds to sequences located toward each end of the genome, hence circularizing it (PubMed:26608810). The RNA genome-maturation protein A complex is released from the capsid upon host receptor binding (PubMed:23810697). Maturation protein A enters the cell along with the viral RNA (PubMed:4551992). From Escherichia phage MS2 (Bacteriophage MS2).
   1699..2088    +  CDS            CAPSD_BPMS2: Experimental evidence at protein level: Swiss-Prot protein existence level 1. Acts as a translational repressor of viral replicase synthesis late in infection. This latter function is the result of capsid protein interaction with an RNA hairpin which contains the replicase ribosome-binding site. From Escherichia phage MS2 (Bacteriophage MS2).
   2090..2126    +  CDS            MS2 (fragment): bacteriophage MS2 coat protein binds to a specific stem-loop structure in the viral RNA (Peabody, 1993)
   2131..2148    +  CDS            7xHis (fragment): 6xHis affinity tag
   2155..2499    +  CDS            MS2 (fragment): bacteriophage MS2 coat protein binds to a specific stem-loop structure in the viral RNA (Peabody, 1993)
   2527..2574    +  terminator     T7 terminator: transcription terminator for bacteriophage T7 RNA polymerase
   2620..2638    +  promoter       T7 promoter: promoter for bacteriophage T7 RNA polymerase
   2658..2676    +  misc_RNA       MS2 stem loop: stem loop that binds the bacteriophage MS2 coat protein
   2691..2738    +  terminator     T7 terminator: transcription terminator for bacteriophage T7 RNA polymerase
   2744..2791    -  CDS            lacI (fragment): lac repressor; lacI; The lac repressor binds to the lac operator to inhibit transcription in E. coli. This inhibition can be relieved by adding lactose or isopropyl-β-D-thiogalactopyranoside (IPTG).
   2828..2868    -  rep_origin     RSF ori (fragment): Plasmids containing the RSF 1030 origin of replication can be propagated in E. coli cells that contain additional plasmids with compatible origins.
   2946..3531    -  rep_origin     ori: high-copy-number ColE1/pMB1/pBR322/pUC origin of replication
   3705..4499    -  CDS            NeoR/KanR: aminoglycoside phosphotransferase confers resistance to neomycin, kanamycin, and G418 (Geneticin®)
   4500..4604    -  promoter       AmpR promoter: bla
