[The description below was written by a language model from this plasmid's Addgene catalogue record and pLannotate feature annotations shown in this document.]
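Description:
pMC051-HisMS2_PLP_pac_LC is a bacterial expression plasmid of about 4.6 kb, built on the pMX backbone, for producing bacteriophage MS2 phage-like particles in E. coli. It is maintained under kanamycin selection through an aminoglycoside phosphotransferase gene driven by the bla promoter, and it replicates from a ColE1/pUC-type origin. The record notes an A-to-G mutation in this origin, which accounts for the "lower copy" designation in the name and purpose, although the catalogue copy-number field still reads high copy. Short remnants of an M13 origin, lacZα, lacI and an RSF origin are also annotated but appear to be non-functional fragments.

The payload consists of two T7-driven transcription units. The first starts with a T7 promoter and lac operator, so expression should be repressible by lac repressor and inducible with IPTG in a host supplying T7 RNA polymerase. This is followed by a T7 gene 10 ribosome binding site, the MS2 maturation (A) protein, and then a synthetic coat protein dimer, ending at a T7 terminator. The dimer is annotated as one full coat protein sequence followed directly by a second copy that is interrupted by a His tag, giving an internal affinity handle for purifying assembled particles.

The second unit is a short cassette with its own T7 promoter, an MS2 stem loop (the "pac" packaging signal bound by coat protein) and a T7 terminator. According to the stated purpose, Esp3I sites allow an RNA-encoding sequence of interest to be cloned here, although these sites are not annotated in the feature table. The resulting transcript carries the stem loop and is encapsidated in the particles. The associated study examined MS2 capsid assembly and structural variability.
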