Addgene plasmid #128234: pMC051-HisMS2_PLP_pac_LC
Purpose: Lower Copy expression construct for MS2 phage like particles with Esp3I cloning sites for packaged RNA.
Depositing lab: Paul Freemont. Depositing organization: Imperial College London. Publication: Bacteriophage MS2 displays unreported capsid variability assembling T = 4 and mixed capsids. de Martin Garrido N, Crone MA, Ramlaul K, Simpson PA, Freemont PS, Aylett CHS. Mol Microbiol. 2019 Oct 16. doi: 10.1111/mmi.14406. PubMed 31618483.
Backbone
  Vector backbone: pMX
  Backbone manufacturer: Life Technologies
  Backbone size w/o insert (bp): 2200
  Total vector size (bp): 4630
  Modifications to backbone: A->G mutation in the origin of replication
  Vector type: Bacterial Expression
Growth in bacteria
  Bacterial resistance: Kanamycin, 50 μg/mL
  Growth temperature: 30°C
  Growth strain: DH5alpha
  Copy number: High Copy
Gene/Insert 1
  Gene/Insert name: Maturation Protein (alt name: A-Protein)
  Species: MS2 Phage
  Promoter: T7
  Cloning method: Restriction Enzyme; 5′ cloning site BsaI (destroyed during cloning); 3′ cloning site BsaI (destroyed during cloning)
  Sequencing primers: 5′ GATGTGCTGCAAGGCGATTAAGTTG; 3′ ctatggaaaaacgccagcaacg
Gene/Insert 2
  Gene/Insert name: Coat Protein Dimer
  Species: Synthetic
  Insert size (bp): 801
  Promoter: T7
  Cloning method: Restriction Enzyme; 5′ cloning site BsaI (destroyed during cloning); 3′ cloning site BsaI (destroyed during cloning)
  Sequencing primers: 5′ GATGTGCTGCAAGGCGATTAAGTTG; 3′ ctatggaaaaacgccagcaacg
How to cite: pMC051-HisMS2_PLP_pac_LC was a gift from Paul Freemont (Addgene plasmid # 128234 ; http://n2t.net/addgene:128234 ; RRID:Addgene_128234)
